Addgene plasmid #187738: MAC_N_IRF9
Purpose: MAC-tagged gene expression of human IRF9
Depositing lab: Markku Varjosalo. Publication: Human transcription factor protein interaction networks. Goos H, Kinnunen M, Salokas K, Tan Z, Liu X, Yadav L, Zhang Q, Wei GH, Varjosalo M. Nat Commun. 2022 Feb 9;13(1):766. doi: 10.1038/s41467-022-28341-5. PubMed 35140242.
Backbone
  Vector backbone: MAC-tag-N
  Vector type: Mammalian Expression
Growth in bacteria
  Bacterial resistance: Ampicillin, 100 μg/mL
  Growth temperature: 37°C
  Growth strain: DH5alpha
  Copy number: High Copy
Gene/Insert
  Gene/Insert name: IRF9
  Species: H. sapiens (human)
  Entrez Gene: IRF9 (a.k.a. IRF-9, ISGF3, ISGF3G, p48)
  Cloning method: Gateway Cloning
Terms and licenses: Academic/Nonprofit Terms; Industry Terms: Not Available to Industry
How to cite: MAC_N_IRF9 was a gift from Markku Varjosalo (Addgene plasmid # 187738 ; http://n2t.net/addgene:187738 ; RRID:Addgene_187738)
