[The description below was written by a language model from this plasmid's Addgene catalogue record and pLannotate feature annotations shown in this document.]
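Description:
MAC_N_IRF9 is a 7.5 kb mammalian expression plasmid that produces human IRF9 with an N-terminal MAC-tag. It was built by Gateway recombination into the MAC-tag-N destination backbone. In bacteria it replicates from a high-copy ColE1/pUC-type origin and is selected with ampicillin through the bla gene. Short annotated fragments of f1 ori, lac regulatory sequence and the pBR322 bom region appear to be backbone remnants.

The expression cassette starts with the CMV immediate-early enhancer and promoter. These are followed by short matches to tet operator-containing promoters, which suggests a tetracycline-regulatable CMV/TetO arrangement that would be repressed in cells expressing Tet repressor, although the catalogue entry does not say this. The open reading frame begins with a birA-derived biotin ligase, then an HA epitope and two Strep-Tag II copies. An attB1 scar joins this tag to the IRF9 coding sequence, which is followed by attB2 and the bovine growth hormone polyadenylation signal. The annotation does not indicate whether the ligase carries the mutation that makes it promiscuous.

Downstream, an FRT site sits directly in front of a hygromycin resistance gene that has no complete annotated promoter of its own and ends with an SV40 poly(A) signal. This layout is typical of FLP-mediated integration into a genomic FRT landing site, where correct insertion activates hygromycin resistance and gives isogenic stable lines.

IRF9 is the DNA-binding subunit that joins phosphorylated STAT1 and STAT2 to form the ISGF3 complex in type I interferon signalling. The combined tag allows both Strep affinity purification and proximity biotinylation from a single construct, which fits its use in mapping the protein interaction networks of human transcription factors.
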