Features (pLannotate 1.2.2; 27 found; start..end, strand, type, name):
     68..447     +  enhancer       CMV enhancer: human cytomegalovirus immediate early enhancer
    448..651     +  promoter       CMV promoter: human cytomegalovirus (CMV) immediate early promoter
    653..672     +  promoter       PLtetO-1 promoter (fragment): modified phage lambda PL promoter with tet operator sites (Lutz and Bujard, 1997)
    674..693     +  promoter       PLtetO-1 promoter (fragment): modified phage lambda PL promoter with tet operator sites (Lutz and Bujard, 1997)
    701..734     +  promoter       TRE3GV promoter (fragment): 3rd-generation Tet-responsive promoter that can be activated by binding of Tet-On® 3G, optimized for retroviral and lentiviral vectors
    894..1856    +  CDS            birA: BIRA_ECOLI - Also known as bioR, dhbB. Experimental evidence at protein level: Swiss-Prot protein existence level 1. Acts both as a biotin--[acetyl-CoA-carboxylase] ligase and a biotin-operon repressor. In the presence of ATP, BirA activates biotin to form the BirA-biotinyl-5'-adenylate (BirA-bio-5'-AMP or holoBirA) complex. HoloBirA can either transfer the biotinyl moiety to the biotin carboxyl carrier protein (BCCP) subunit of acetyl-CoA carboxylase, or bind to the biotin operator site and inhibit transcription of the operon. From Escherichia coli (strain K12).
   1857..1882    +  CDS            3xHA (fragment): three tandem HA epitope tags
   1914..1933    +  CDS            Strep-Tag II (fragment): peptide that binds Strep-Tactin®, an engineered form of streptavidin
   1974..1996    +  CDS            Strep-Tag II (fragment): peptide that binds Strep-Tactin®, an engineered form of streptavidin
   2011..2028    +  protein_bind   attB1 (fragment): mutant version of attB; core recombination site for the Gateway® BP reaction BP Clonase™
   2034..3212    +  CDS            IRF9: IRF9_HUMAN - Also known as ISGF3G. Experimental evidence at protein level: Swiss-Prot protein existence level 1. Transcription factor that plays an essential role in anti- viral immunity. It mediates signaling by type I IFNs (IFN-alpha and IFN-beta). Following type I IFN binding to cell surface receptors, Jak kinases (TYK2 and JAK1) are activated, leading to tyrosine phosphorylation of STAT1 and STAT2. IRF9/ISGF3G associates with the phosphorylated STAT1:STAT2 dimer to form a complex termed ISGF3 transcription factor, that enters the nucleus. ISGF3 binds to the IFN stimulated response element
   3214..3238    -  protein_bind   attB2: mutant version of attB; recombination site for the Gateway® BP reaction BP Clonase™
   3282..3506    +  polyA_signal   bGH poly(A) signal: bovine growth hormone polyadenylation signal
   3510..3531    +  promoter       SV40 promoter (fragment): SV40 enhancer and early promoter
   3552..3785    +  rep_origin     f1 ori (fragment) (sequence partly withheld): f1 bacteriophage origin of replication; arrow indicates direction of (+) strand synthesis
   3790..3837    +  protein_bind   FRT: FLP-mediated recombination occurs in the 8-bp core sequence TCTAGAAA (Turan and Bode, 2011). FLP recombinase from the Saccharomyces cerevisiae 2μ plasmid
   3845..4867    +  CDS            HygR: aminoglycoside phosphotransferase from E. coli; aph(4)-Ia; confers resistance to hygromycin
   4877..5002    +  CDS            ble (fragment): BLE_KLEPN - Experimental evidence at protein level: Swiss-Prot protein existence level 1. Binding protein with a strong affinity to the bleomycin family of antibiotics. Binds to CL990; an antimitotic-antibiotic compound. From Klebsiella pneumoniae.
   4997..5118    +  polyA_signal   SV40 poly(A) signal: SV40 polyadenylation signal
   5191..5207    -  protein_bind   lac operator: The lac repressor binds to the lac operator to inhibit transcription in E. coli. This inhibition can be relieved by adding lactose or isopropyl-β-D-thiogalactopyranoside (IPTG). lac repressor encoded by lacI
   5215..5245    -  promoter       lac promoter: promoter for the E. coli lac operon
   5260..5281    -  protein_bind   CAP binding site: CAP binding activates transcription in the presence of cAMP. E. coli catabolite activator protein
   5294..5386    -  CDS            lacI (fragment): lac repressor; lacI; The lac repressor binds to the lac operator to inhibit transcription in E. coli. This inhibition can be relieved by adding lactose or isopropyl-β-D-thiogalactopyranoside (IPTG).
   5569..6157    -  rep_origin     ori: high-copy-number ColE1/pMB1/pBR322/pUC origin of replication
   6328..7188    -  CDS            AmpR: β-lactamase; bla; confers resistance to ampicillin, carbenicillin, and related antibiotics
   7189..7293    -  promoter       AmpR promoter: bla
   7352..7404    -  misc_feature   bom (fragment): basis of mobility region from pBR322
>Addgene plasmid #187738 | MAC_N_IRF9 | addgene full sequence | sequence record 370454 | Addgene NGS Result
ATGAAGAATCTGCTTAGGGTTAGGCGTTTTGCGCTGCTTCGCGATGTACGGGCCAGATATACGCGTTGAC
ATTGATTATTGACTAGTTATTAATAGTAATCAATTACGGGGTCATTAGTTCATAGCCCATATATGGAGTT
CCGCGTTACATAACTTACGGTAAATGGCCCGCCTGGCTGACCGCCCAACGACCCCCGCCCATTGACGTCA
ATAATGACGTATGTTCCCATAGTAACGCCAATAGGGACTTTCCATTGACGTCAATGGGTGGAGTATTTAC
GGTAAACTGCCCACTTGGCAGTACATCAAGTGTATCATATGCCAAGTACGCCCCCTATTGACGTCAATGA
CGGTAAATGGCCCGCCTGGCATTATGCCCAGTACATGACCTTATGGGACTTTCCTACTTGGCAGTACATC
TACGTATTAGTCATCGCTATTACCATGGTGATGCGGTTTTGGCAGTACATCAATGGGCGTGGATAGCGGT
TTGACTCACGGGGATTTCCAAGTCTCCACCCCATTGACGTCAATGGGAGTTTGTTTTGGCACCAAAATCA
ACGGGACTTTCCAAAATGTCGTAACAACTCCGCCCCATTGACGCAAATGGGCGGTAGGCGTGTACGGTGG
GAGGTCTATATAAGCAGAGCTCTCCCTATCAGTGATAGAGATCTCCCTATCAGTGATAGAGATCGTCGAC
GAGCTCGTTTAGTGAACCGTCAGATCGCCTGGAGACGCCATCCACGCTGTTTTGACCTCCATAGAAGACA
CCGGGACCGATCCAGCCTCCGGACTCTAGCGTTTAAACTTAAGCTTGGTACCGAGCTCGGATCCACTAGT
CCAGTGTGGTGGAATTCTGCAGATATCCAGCACAGTGGCGGCCGCTCGAGACCATGAAGGACAACACCGT
GCCCCTGAAGCTGATCGCCCTGCTGGCCAACGGCGAGTTCCACTCTGGCGAGCAGCTGGGCGAGACACTG
GGCATGAGCAGAGCCGCCATCAACAAGCACATCCAGACCCTGCGGGACTGGGGCGTGGACGTGTTCACAG
TGCCCGGCAAGGGCTACAGCCTGCCCGAGCCCATCCAGCTGCTGAACGCCAAGCAGATCCTGGGCCAGCT
GGATGGCGGATCTGTGGCCGTGCTGCCCGTGATCGACAGCACCAACCAGTATCTGCTCGACCGGATCGGC
GAGCTGAAGTCCGGCGACGCCTGTATCGCCGAGTACCAGCAGGCCGGCAGAGGCGGCAGGGGCAGAAAGT
GGTTCAGCCCCTTCGGCGCCAACCTGTACCTGAGCATGTTCTGGAGACTGGAACAGGGCCCAGCCGCCGC
TATTGGCCTGAGCCTGGTCATCGGCATCGTGATGGCCGAGGTGCTGCGGAAGCTGGGCGCCGACAAAGTG
CGCGTGAAGTGGCCCAACGACCTGTATCTGCAGGACCGGAAGCTGGCCGGCATCCTGGTGGAACTGACCG
GCAAAACAGGCGACGCCGCCCAGATCGTGATCGGCGCTGGCATCAACATGGCCATGCGGCGGGTGGAAGA
GAGCGTGGTCAACCAGGGCTGGATCACCCTGCAGGAAGCCGGCATCAACCTGGACCGGAACACCCTGGCC
GCCATGCTGATCAGAGAGCTGAGAGCCGCCCTGGAACTGTTCGAGCAGGAAGGCCTGGCCCCCTACCTGA
GCAGATGGGAGAAGCTGGACAACTTCATCAACCGGCCCGTGAAACTGATCATCGGCGACAAAGAGATCTT
CGGCATCAGCCGGGGCATCGACAAGCAGGGGGCCCTGCTCCTGGAACAGGACGGCATCATCAAGCCCTGG
ATGGGCGGCGAGATCAGCCTGCGGAGCGCCGAGAAGTACCCATACGATGTTCCTGACTATGCCGGTACCG
AGCTCGGATCCACCATGGCTAGCTGGAGCCACCCGCAGTTCGAGAAAGGTGGAGGTTCCGGAGGTGGATC
GGGAGGTGGATCGTGGAGCCACCCGCAGTTCGAAAAAGCGGCCGATATCACAAGTTTGTACAAAAAAGTT
GGCATGGCATCAGGCAGGGCACGCTGCACCCGAAAACTCCGGAACTGGGTGGTGGAGCAAGTGGAGAGTG
GGCAGTTTCCCGGAGTGTGCTGGGATGATACAGCTAAGACCATGTTCCGGATTCCCTGGAAACATGCAGG
CAAGCAGGACTTCCGGGAGGACCAGGATGCTGCCTTCTTCAAGGCCTGGGCAATATTTAAGGGAAAGTAT
AAGGAGGGGGACACAGGAGGTCCAGCTGTCTGGAAGACTCGCCTGCGCTGTGCACTCAACAAGAGTTCTG
AATTTAAGGAGGTTCCTGAGAGGGGCCGCATGGATGTTGCTGAGCCCTACAAGGTGTATCAGTTGCTGCC
ACCAGGAATCGTCTCTGGCCAGCCAGGGACTCAGAAAGTACCATCAAAGCGACAGCACAGTTCTGTGTCC
TCTGAGAGGAAGGAGGAAGAGGATGCCATGCAGAACTGCACACTCAGTCCCTCTGTGCTCCAGGACTCCC
TCAATAATGAGGAGGAGGGGGCCAGTGGGGGAGCAGTCCATTCAGACATTGGGAGCAGCAGCAGCAGCAG
CAGCCCTGAGCCACAGGAAGTTACAGACACAACTGAGGCCCCCTTTCAAGGGGATCAGAGGTCCCTGGAG
TTTCTGCTTCCTCCAGAGCCAGACTACTCACTGCTGCTCACCTTCATCTACAACGGGCGCGTGGTGGGCG
AGGCCCAGGTGCAAAGCCTGGATTGCCGCCTTGTGGCTGAGCCCTCAGGCTCTGAGAGCAGCATGGAGCA
GGTGCTGTTCCCCAAGCCTGGCCCACTGGAGCCCACGCAGCGCCTGCTGAGCCAGCTTGAGAGGGGCATC
CTAGTGGCCAGCAACCCCCGAGGCCTCTTCGTGCAGCGCCTTTGCCCCATCCCCATCTCCTGGAATGCAC
CCCAGGCTCCACCTGGGCCAGGCCCGCATCTGCTGCCCAGCAACGAGTGCGTGGAGCTCTTCAGAACCGC
CTACTTCTGCAGAGACTTGGTCAGGTACTTTCAGGGCCTGGGCCCCCCACCGAAGTTCCAGGTAACACTG
AATTTCTGGGAAGAGAGCCATGGCTCCAGCCATACTCCACAGAATCTTATCACAGTGAAGATGGAGCAGG
CCTTTGCCCGATACTTGCTGGAGCAGACTCCAGAGCAGCAGGCAGCCATTCTGTCCCTGGTGTACCCAAC
TTTCTTGTACAAAGTGGTGACGTAAGCTAGGGGCCCGTTTAAACCCGCTGATCAGCCTCGACTGTGCCTT
CTAGTTGCCAGCCATCTGTTGTTTGCCCCTCCCCCGTGCCTTCCTTGACCCTGGAAGGTGCCACTCCCAC
TGTCCTTTCCTAATAAAATGAGGAAATTGCATCGCATTGTCTGAGTAGGTGTCATTCTATTCTGGGGGGT
GGGGTGGGGCAGGACAGCAAGGGGGAGGATTGGGAAGACAATAGCAGGCATGCTGGGGATGCGGTGGGCT
CTATGGCTTCTGAGGCGGAAAGAACCAGCTGGGGCTCTAGGGGGTATCCCC
[124 nt withheld, positions 3552-3675]
C
[91 nt withheld, positions 3677-3767]
AGGGTGATGGTTCACGTACCTAGAAGTTCCTATTCCGAAGTTCCTATTCTCTAGAAAGTATAGGAACTTC
CTTGGCCAAAAAGCCTGAACTCACCGCGACGTCTGTCGAGAAGTTTCTGATCGAAAAGTTCGACAGCGTC
TCCGACCTGATGCAGCTCTCGGAGGGCGAAGAATCTCGTGCTTTCAGCTTCGATGTAGGAGGGCGTGGAT
ATGTCCTGCGGGTAAATAGCTGCGCCGATGGTTTCTACAAAGATCGTTATGTTTATCGGCACTTTGCATC
GGCCGCGCTCCCGATTCCGGAAGTGCTTGACATTGGGGAATTCAGCGAGAGCCTGACCTATTGCATCTCC
CGCCGTGCACAGGGTGTCACGTTGCAAGACCTGCCTGAAACCGAACTGCCCGCTGTTCTGCAGCCGGTCG
CGGAGGCCATGGATGCGATCGCTGCGGCCGATCTTAGCCAGACGAGCGGGTTCGGCCCATTCGGACCGCA
AGGAATCGGTCAATACACTACATGGCGTGATTTCATATGCGCGATTGCTGATCCCCATGTGTATCACTGG
CAAACTGTGATGGACGACACCGTCAGTGCGTCCGTCGCGCAGGCTCTCGATGAGCTGATGCTTTGGGCCG
AGGACTGCCCCGAAGTCCGGCACCTCGTGCACGCGGATTTCGGCTCCAACAATGTCCTGACGGACAATGG
CCGCATAACAGCGGTCATTGACTGGAGCGAGGCGATGTTCGGGGATTCCCAATACGAGGTCGCCAACATC
TTCTTCTGGAGGCCGTGGTTGGCTTGTATGGAGCAGCAGACGCGCTACTTCGAGCGGAGGCATCCGGAGC
TTGCAGGATCGCCGCGGCTCCGGGCGTATATGCTCCGCATTGGTCTTGACCAACTCTATCAGAGCTTGGT
TGACGGCAATTTCGATGATGCAGCTTGGGCGCAGGGTCGATGCGACGCAATCGTCCGATCCGGAGCCGGG
ACTGTCGGGCGTACACAAATCGCCCGCAGAAGCGCGGCCGTCTGGACCGATGGCTGTGTAGAAGTACTCG
CCGATAGTGGAAACCGACGCCCCAGCACTCGTCCGAGGGCAAAGGAATAGCACGTACTACGAGATTTCGA
TTCCACCGCCGCCTTCTATGAAAGGTTGGGCTTCGGAATCGTTTTCCGGGACGCCGGCTGGATGATCCTC
CAGCGCGGGGATCTCATGCTGGAGTTCTTCGCCCACCCCAACTTGTTTATTGCAGCTTATAATGGTTACA
AATAAAGCAATAGCATCACAAATTTCACAAATAAAGCATTTTTTTCACTGCATTCTAGTTGTGGTTTGTC
CAAACTCATCAATGTATCTTATCATGTCTGTATACCGTCGACCTCTAGCTAGAGCTTGGCGTAATCATGG
TCATAGCTGTTTCCTGTGTGAAATTGTTATCCGCTCACAATTCCACACAACATACGAGCCGGAAGCATAA
AGTGTAAAGCCTGGGGTGCCTAATGAGTGAGCTAACTCACATTAATTGCGTTGCGCTCACTGCCCGCTTT
CCAGTCGGGAAACCTGTCGTGCCAGCTGCATTAATGAATCGGCCAACGCGCGGGGAGAGGCGGTTTGCGT
ATTGGGCGCTCTTCCGCTTCCTCGCTCACTGACTCGCTGCGCTCGGTCGTTCGGCTGCGGCGAGCGGTAT
CAGCTCACTCAAAGGCGGTAATACGGTTATCCACAGAATCAGGGGATAACGCAGGAAAGAACATGTGAGC
AAAAGGCCAGCAAAAGGCCAGGAACCGTAAAAAGGCCGCGTTGCTGGCGTTTTTCCATAGGCTCCGCCCC
CCTGACGAGCATCACAAAAATCGACGCTCAAGTCAGAGGTGGCGAAACCCGACAGGACTATAAAGATACC
AGGCGTTTCCCCCTGGAAGCTCCCTCGTGCGCTCTCCTGTTCCGACCCTGCCGCTTACCGGATACCTGTC
CGCCTTTCTCCCTTCGGGAAGCGTGGCGCTTTCTCATAGCTCACGCTGTAGGTATCTCAGTTCGGTGTAG
GTCGTTCGCTCCAAGCTGGGCTGTGTGCACGAACCCCCCGTTCAGCCCGACCGCTGCGCCTTATCCGGTA
ACTATCGTCTTGAGTCCAACCCGGTAAGACACGACTTATCGCCACTGGCAGCAGCCACTGGTAACAGGAT
TAGCAGAGCGAGGTATGTAGGCGGTGCTACAGAGTTCTTGAAGTGGTGGCCTAACTACGGCTACACTAGA
AGAACAGTATTTGGTATCTGCGCTCTGCTGAAGCCAGTTACCTTCGGAAAAAGAGTTGGTAGCTCTTGAT
CCGGCAAACAAACCACCGCTGGTAGCGGTGGTTTTTTTGTTTGCAAGCAGCAGATTACGCGCAGAAAAAA
AGGATCTCAAGAAGATCCTTTGATCTTTTCTACGGGGTCTGACGCTCAGTGGAACGAAAACTCACGTTAA
GGGATTTTGGTCATGAGATTATCAAAAAGGATCTTCACCTAGATCCTTTTAAATTAAAAATGAAGTTTTA
AATCAATCTAAAGTATATATGAGTAAACTTGGTCTGACAGTTACCAATGCTTAATCAGTGAGGCACCTAT
CTCAGCGATCTGTCTATTTCGTTCATCCATAGTTGCCTGACTCCCCGTCGTGTAGATAACTACGATACGG
GAGGGCTTACCATCTGGCCCCAGTGCTGCAATGATACCGCGAGACCCACGCTCACCGGCTCCAGATTTAT
CAGCAATAAACCAGCCAGCCGGAAGGGCCGAGCGCAGAAGTGGTCCTGCAACTTTATCCGCCTCCATCCA
GTCTATTAATTGTTGCCGGGAAGCTAGAGTAAGTAGTTCGCCAGTTAATAGTTTGCGCAACGTTGTTGCC
ATTGCTACAGGCATCGTGGTGTCACGCTCGTCGTTTGGTATGGCTTCATTCAGCTCCGGTTCCCAACGAT
CAAGGCGAGTTACATGATCCCCCATGTTGTGCAAAAAAGCGGTTAGCTCCTTCGGTCCTCCGATCGTTGT
CAGAAGTAAGTTGGCCGCAGTGTTATCACTCATGGTTATGGCAGCACTGCATAATTCTCTTACTGTCATG
CCATCCGTAAGATGCTTTTCTGTGACTGGTGAGTACTCAACCAAGTCATTCTGAGAATAGTGTATGCGGC
GACCGAGTTGCTCTTGCCCGGCGTCAATACGGGATAATACCGCGCCACATAGCAGAACTTTAAAAGTGCT
CATCATTGGAAAACGTTCTTCGGGGCGAAAACTCTCAAGGATCTTACCGCTGTTGAGATCCAGTTCGATG
TAACCCACTCGTGCACCCAACTGATCTTCAGCATCTTTTACTTTCACCAGCGTTTCTGGGTGAGCAAAAA
CAGGAAGGCAAAATGCCGCAAAAAAGGGAATAAGGGCGACACGGAAATGTTGAATACTCATACTCTTCCT
TTTTCAATATTATTGAAGCATTTATCAGGGTTATTGTCTCATGAGCGGATACATATTTGAATGTATTTAG
AAAAATAAACAAATAGGGGTTCCGCGCACATTTCCCCGAAAAGTGCCACCTGACGTCGACGGATCGGGAG
ATCTCCCGATCCCCTATGGTGCACTCTCAGTACAATCTGCTCTGATGCCGCATAGTTAAGCCAGTATCTG
CTCCCTGCTTGTGTGTTGGAGGTCGCTGAGTAGTGCGCGAGCAAAATTTAAGCTACAACAAGGCAAGGCT
TGACCGACAATTGC
